>Addgene plasmid #175279 | AAV-TRE-NS1NF | addgene full sequence | sequence record 349709 | Addgene NGS Result
CCTGCAGGCAGCTGCGCGCTCGCTCGCTCACTGAGGCCGCCCGGGCGTCGGGCGACCTCAGTGAGCGAGC
GAGCGCGCAGAGAGGGAGTGGCCAACTCCATCACTAGGGGTTCCTGCGGCCGCACGCGTATTTGTCGGCA
GTGAAAAAAATGCTTTATTTGTGAAATTTGTGATGCTATTGCTTTATTTGTAACCATTATAAGCTGCAAT
AAACAAGTTAACAACAACAATCCCTATCAGTGATAGAGAACGATGTCGAGTTTACTCCCTATCAGTGATA
GAGAACGTATGTCGAGTTTACTCCCTATCAGTGATAGAGAACGTATGTCGAGTTTACTCCCTATCAGTGA
TAGAGAACGTATGTCGAGTTTACTCCCTATCAGTGATAGAGAACGTATGTCGAGTTTATCCCTATCAGTG
ATAGAGAACGTATGTCGAGTTTACTCCCTATCAGTGATAGAGAACGTATGTCGAGGTAGGCGTGTACGGT
GGGAGGCCTATATAAGCAGAGCTCGTTTAGTGAACCGTCAGATCGCCTGGAGATTTCGAGCTCGGTACCA
ATAATCAGCCACCATGAACATGACAATGTCCATGAGCATGATCTTGGTAGGAGTGATCATGATGTTTTTG
TCTCTAGGAGTTGGGGCGGATCAAGGATGCGCCATCAACTTTGGCAAGAGAGAGCTCAAGTGCGGAGATG
GTATCTTCATATTTAGAGACTCTGATGACTGGCTGAACAAGTACTCATACTATCCAGAAGATCCTGTGAA
GCTTGCATCAATAGTGAAAGCCTCTTTTGAAGAAGGGAAGTGTGGCCTAAATTCAGTTGACTCCCTTGAG
CATGAGATGTGGAGAAGCAGGGCAGATGAGATCAATGCCATTTTTGAGGAAAACGAGGTGGACATTTCTG
TTGTCGTGCAGGATCCAAAGAATGTTTACCAGAGAGGAACTCATCCATTTTCCAGAATTCGGGATGGTCT
GCAGTATGGTTGGAAGACTTGGGGTAAGAACCTTGTGTTCTCCCCAGGGAGGAAGAATGGAAGCTTCATC
ATAGATGGAAAGTCCAGGAAAGAATGCCCGTTTTCAAACCGGGTCTGGAATTCTTTCCAGATAGAGGAGT
TTGGGACGGGAGTGTTCACCACACGCGTGTACATGGACGCAGTCTTTGAATACACCATAGACTGCGATGG
ATCTATCTTGGGTGCAGCGGTGAACGGAAAAAAGAGTGCCCATGGCTCTCCAACATTTTGGATGGGAAGT
CATGAAGTAAATGGGACATGGATGATCCACACCTTGGAGGCATTAGATTACAAGGAGTGTGAGTGGCCAC
TGACACATACGATTGGAACATCAGTTGAAGAGAGTGAAATGTTCATGCCGAGATCAATCGGAGGCCCAGT
TAGCTCTCACAATCATATCCCTGGATACAAGGTTCAGACGAACGGACCTTGGATGCAGGTACCACTAGAA
GTGAAGAGAGAAGCTTGCCCAGGGACTAGCGTGATCATTGATGGCAACTGTGATGGACGGGGAAAATCAA
CCAGATCCACCACGGATAGCGGGAAAGTTATTCCTGAATGGTGTTGCCGCTCCTGCACAATGCCGCCTGT
GAGCTTCCATGGTAGTGATGGGTGTTGGTATCCCATGGAAATTAGGCCAAGGAAAACGCATGAAAGCCAT
CTGGTGCGCTCCTGGGTTACAGCTTGAATAAATCGATACCGAGCGCTGCTCGAGAGATCTACGGGTGGCA
TCCCTGTGACCCCTCCCCAGTGCCTCTCCTGGCCCTGGAAGTTGCCACTCCAGTGCCCACCAGCCTTGTC
CTAATAAAATTAAGTTGCATCATTTTGTCTGACTAGGTGTCCTTCTATAATATTATGGGGTGGAGGGGGG
TGGTATGGAGCAAGGGGCAAGTTGGGAAGACAACCTGTAGGGCCTGCGGGGTCTATTGGGAACCAAGCTG
GAGTGCAGTGGCACAATCTTGGCTCACTGCAATCTCCGCCTCCTGGGTTCAAGCGATTCTCCTGCCTCAG
CCTCCCGAGTTGTTGGGATTCCAGGCATGCATGACCAGGCTCAGCTAATTTTTGTTTTTTTGGTAGAGAC
GGGGTTTCACCATATTGGCCAGGCTGGTCTCCAACTCCTAATCTCAGGTGATCTACCCACCTTGGCCTCC
CAAATTGCTGGGATTACAGGCGTGAACCACTGCTCCCTTCCCTGTCCTTCTGATTTTGTAGGTAACCACG
TGCGGACCGAGCGGCCGCAGGAACCCCTAGTGATGGAGTTGGCCACTCCCTCTCTGCGCGCTCGCTCGCT
CACTGAGGCCGGGCGACCAAAGGTCGCCCGACGCCCGGGCTTTGCCCGGGCGGCCTCAGTGAGCGAGCGA
GCGCGCAGCTGCCTGCAGGGGCGCCTGATGCGGTATTTTCTCCTTACGCATCTGTGCGGTATTTCACACC
GCATA
[95 nt withheld, positions 2456-2550]
T
[46 nt withheld, positions 2552-2597]
C
[141 nt withheld, positions 2599-2739]
CCTTTGACGTTGGAGTCCACGTTCTTT
[37 nt withheld, positions 2767-2803]
ACTCTATCTCGGGCTATTCTTTTGATTTATAAGGGATTTTGCCGATTTCGGTCTATTGGTTAAAAAATGA
GCTGATTTAACAAAAATTTAACGCGAATTTTAACAAAATATTAACGTTTACAATTTTATGGTGCACTCTC
AGTACAATCTGCTCTGATGCCGCATAGTTAAGCCAGCCCCGACACCCGCCAACACCCGCTGACGCGCCCT
GACCGGCTTGTCTGCTCCCGGCATCCGCTTACAGACAAGCTGTGACCGTCTCCGGGAGCTGCATGTGTCA
GAGGTTTTCACCGTCATCACCGAAACGCGCGAGACGAAAGGGCCTCGTGATACGCCTATTTTTATAGGTT
AATGTCATGATAATAATGGTTTCTTAGACGTCAGGTGGCACTTTTCGGGGAAATGTGCGCGGAACCCCTA
TTTGTTTATTTTTCTAAATACATTCAAATATGTATCCGCTCATGAGACAATAACCCTGATAAATGCTTCA
ATAATATTGAAAAAGGAAGAGTATGAGTATTCAACATTTCCGTGTCGCCCTTATTCCCTTTTTTGCGGCA
TTTTGCCTTCCTGTTTTTGCTCACCCAGAAACGCTGGTGAAAGTAAAAGATGCTGAAGATCAGTTGGGTG
CACGAGTGGGTTACATCGAACTGGATCTCAACAGCGGTAAGATCCTTGAGAGTTTTCGCCCCGAAGAACG
TTTTCCAATGATGAGCACTTTTAAAGTTCTGCTATGTGGCGCGGTATTATCCCGTATTGACGCCGGGCAA
GAGCAACTCGGTCGCCGCATACACTATTCTCAGAATGACTTGGTTGAGTACTCACCAGTCACAGAAAAGC
ATCTTACGGATGGCATGACAGTAAGAGAATTATGCAGTGCTGCCATAACCATGAGTGATAACACTGCGGC
CAACTTACTTCTGACAACGATCGGAGGACCGAAGGAGCTAACCGCTTTTTTGCACAACATGGGGGATCAT
GTAACTCGCCTTGATCGTTGGGAACCGGAGCTGAATGAAGCCATACCAAACGACGAGCGTGACACCACGA
TGCCTGTAGCAATGGCAACAACGTTGCGCAAACTATTAACTGGCGAACTACTTACTCTAGCTTCCCGGCA
ACAATTAATAGACTGGATGGAGGCGGATAAAGTTGCAGGACCACTTCTGCGCTCGGCCCTTCCGGCTGGC
TGGTTTATTGCTGATAAATCTGGAGCCGGTGAGCGTGGGTCTCGCGGTATCATTGCAGCACTGGGGCCAG
ATGGTAAGCCCTCCCGTATCGTAGTTATCTACACGACGGGGAGTCAGGCAACTATGGATGAACGAAATAG
ACAGATCGCTGAGATAGGTGCCTCACTGATTAAGCATTGGTAACTGTCAGACCAAGTTTACTCATATATA
CTTTAGATTGATTTAAAACTTCATTTTTAATTTAAAAGGATCTAGGTGAAGATCCTTTTTGATAATCTCA
TGACCAAAATCCCTTAACGTGAGTTTTCGTTCCACTGAGCGTCAGACCCCGTAGAAAAGATCAAAGGATC
TTCTTGAGATCCTTTTTTTCTGCGCGTAATCTGCTGCTTGCAAACAAAAAAACCACCGCTACCAGCGGTG
GTTTGTTTGCCGGATCAAGAGCTACCAACTCTTTTTCCGAAGGTAACTGGCTTCAGCAGAGCGCAGATAC
CAAATACTGTTCTTCTAGTGTAGCCGTAGTTAGGCCACCACTTCAAGAACTCTGTAGCACCGCCTACATA
CCTCGCTCTGCTAATCCTGTTACCAGTGGCTGCTGCCAGTGGCGATAAGTCGTGTCTTACCGGGTTGGAC
TCAAGACGATAGTTACCGGATAAGGCGCAGCGGTCGGGCTGAACGGGGGGTTCGTGCACACAGCCCAGCT
TGGAGCGAACGACCTACACCGAACTGAGATACCTACAGCGTGAGCTATGAGAAAGCGCCACGCTTCCCGA
AGGGAGAAAGGCGGACAGGTATCCGGTAAGCGGCAGGGTCGGAACAGGAGAGCGCACGAGGGAGCTTCCA
GGGGGAAACGCCTGGTATCTTTATAGTCCTGTCGGGTTTCGCCACCTCTGACTTGAGCGTCGATTTTTGT
GATGCTCGTCAGGGGGGCGGAGCCTATGGAAAAACGCCAGCAACGCGGCCTTTTTACGGTTCCTGGCCTT
TTGCTGGCCTTTTGCTCACATGT
Features (pLannotate 1.2.2; 14 found; start..end, strand, type, name):
     12..39      +  repeat_region  AAV2 ITR (fragment): inverted terminal repeat of adeno-associated virus serotype 2 inverted
     56..115     -  repeat_region  AAV2 ITR (fragment): inverted terminal repeat of adeno-associated virus serotype 2 inverted
    138..219     -  polyA_signal   SV40 poly(A) signal: SV40 polyadenylation signal
    231..537     +  promoter       tight TRE promoter: Tet-responsive promoter PTight, consisting of seven tet operator sequences followed by the minimal CMV promoter
    571..1704    +  CDS            POLG_YEFV1 (fragment): Experimental evidence at protein level: Swiss-Prot protein existence level 1. [RNA-directed RNA polymerase NS5]: Replicates the viral (+) and (-) RNA genome, and performs the capping of genomes in the cytoplasm (PubMed:19850911). NS5 methylates viral RNA cap at guanine N- 7 and ribose 2'-O positions (PubMed:19850911). Besides its role in RNA genome replication, also prevents the establishment of cellular antiviral state by blocking the interferon-alpha/beta (IFN-alpha/beta) signaling pathway (PubMed:25211074). IFN-I induces binding of NS5 to host IFN-activated transcription factor STAT2, preve
   1743..2219    +  polyA_signal   hGH poly(A) signal: human growth hormone polyadenylation signal
   2259..2399    +  repeat_region  AAV2 ITR: inverted terminal repeat of adeno-associated virus serotype 2 inverted
   2404..2455    -  misc_feature   bom (fragment): basis of mobility region from pBR322
   2474..2929    +  rep_origin     f1 ori (sequence partly withheld): f1 bacteriophage origin of replication; arrow indicates direction of (+) strand synthesis
   2930..2979    -  misc_feature   bom (fragment): basis of mobility region from pBR322
   3081..3116    -  CDS            rop (fragment): Rop protein, which maintains plasmids at low copy number; rop
   3211..3315    +  promoter       AmpR promoter: bla
   3316..4176    +  CDS            AmpR: β-lactamase; bla; confers resistance to ampicillin, carbenicillin, and related antibiotics
   4347..4935    +  rep_origin     ori: high-copy-number ColE1/pMB1/pBR322/pUC origin of replication
