[The description below was written by a language model from this plasmid's Addgene catalogue record and pLannotate feature annotations shown in this document.]
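Description:
AAV-TRE-NS1NF is an adeno-associated virus transfer plasmid built on an AAV2 backbone, designed to deliver a doxycycline/tetracycline-system-controlled copy of the NS1 gene from the yellow fever vaccine strain YFV-17D. It is propagated in E. coli as a high-copy plasmid through a ColE1/pUC-type origin and selected with ampicillin via the β-lactamase gene. An f1 phage origin and short remnants of pBR322 bom and rop sequences are also present in the backbone. The listed growth strain is recombination-deficient, which is the usual choice for keeping the repeat-rich ITRs intact. The sequenced record is about 5 kb.

The expression cassette lies between AAV2 inverted terminal repeats, which provide the signals for genome replication and packaging into AAV particles; the left ITR is annotated only as fragments, whereas the right one is detected in full. Within the ITRs, a tight TRE promoter (seven tet operators upstream of a minimal CMV promoter) drives an approximately 1.1 kb coding sequence, followed by a human growth hormone polyadenylation signal. The automated annotation labels this coding sequence as a fragment of the yellow fever virus polyprotein and carries over text describing NS5, but the catalogue entry identifies the fragment as NS1. A reverse-oriented SV40 poly(A) signal sits upstream of the TRE, where it probably limits read-through transcription from the ITR. Because the TRE is silent without a tetracycline-controlled transactivator, NS1 expression depends on a tTA or rtTA supplied separately. According to the associated publication title, the vector belongs to a toolkit for anterograde transneuronal tracing and genetic control with engineered YFV-17D. The record does not explain the "NF" suffix.
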