Addgene plasmid #175279: AAV-TRE-NS1NF
Purpose: AAV vector mediating inducible expression of the NS1 gene of YFV-17D
Depositing lab: Wei Xu. Depositing organization: University of Texas Southwestern Medical Center. Publication: Anterograde transneuronal tracing and genetic control with engineered yellow fever vaccine YFV-17D. Li E, Guo J, Oh SJ, Luo Y, Oliveros HC, Du W, Arano R, Kim Y, Chen YT, Eitson J, Lin DT, Li Y, Roberts T, Schoggins JW, Xu W. Nat Methods. 2021 Nov 25. pii: 10.1038/s41592-021-01319-9. doi: 10.1038/s41592-021-01319-9. PubMed 34824475.
Backbone
  Vector backbone: AAV2
  Backbone size w/o insert (bp): 3901
  Vector type: AAV
Growth in bacteria
  Bacterial resistance: Ampicillin, 100 μg/mL
  Growth temperature: 37°C
  Growth strain: NEB Stable
  Copy number: High Copy
Gene/Insert
  Gene/Insert name: NS1
  Species: Yellow fever virus strain 17D
  Insert size (bp): 1133
  Entrez Gene: POLY (a.k.a. YFVgp1)
  Promoter: tight TRE
  Cloning method: Gibson Cloning
  Sequencing primers: 5′ cgtatgtcgaggtaggcgtgtacgg; 3′ aggacaaggctggtgggcactgg
Terms and licenses: Academic/Nonprofit Terms; Industry Terms: Not Available to Industry
How to cite: AAV-TRE-NS1NF was a gift from Wei Xu (Addgene plasmid # 175279 ; http://n2t.net/addgene:175279 ; RRID:Addgene_175279)
